Addgene plasmid #46907: pRK5-EGFP-Tau E14
Purpose: expresses EGFP tagged Tau E14 in mammalian cells
Depositing lab: Karen Ashe. Depositing organization: University of Minnesota. Publication: Tau mislocalization to dendritic spines mediates synaptic dysfunction independently of neurodegeneration. Hoover BR, Reed MN, Su J, Penrod RD, Kotilinek LA, Grant MK, Pitstick R, Carlson GA, Lanier LM, Yuan LL, Ashe KH, Liao D. Neuron. 2010 Dec 22;68(6):1067-81. doi: 10.1016/j.neuron.2010.11.030. PubMed 21172610.
Backbone
  Vector backbone: pRK5
  Backbone manufacturer: Clontech
  Vector type: Mammalian Expression
Growth in bacteria
  Bacterial resistance: Ampicillin, 100 μg/mL
  Growth temperature: 37°C
  Growth strain: DH5alpha
  Copy number: Unknown
Gene/Insert
  Gene/Insert name: Tau E14 (alt names: Tau; microtubule-associated protein tau; MAPT)
  Species: H. sapiens (human)
  Mutation: all 14 S/P or T/P amino acid residues (T111, T153, T175, T181, S199, S202, T205, T212, T217, T231, S235, S396, S404, and S422; numbering based on the longest 441-amino acid brain isoform of htau) to glutamate
  Entrez Gene: MAPT (a.k.a. DDPAC, FTD1, FTDP-17, MAPTL, MSTD, MTBT1, MTBT2, PPND, PPP1R103, TAU, Tau-PHF6, tau-40)
  Promoter: CMV
  Tag / fusion protein: EGFP (N terminal on insert)
  Cloning method: Restriction Enzyme; 5′ cloning site Cla1 (not destroyed); 3′ cloning site SalI (not destroyed)
  Sequencing primers: 5′ SP6; 3′ SV40pA-R
Terms and licenses: Academic/Nonprofit Terms; Industry Terms: Not Available to Industry
Depositor comments: WT htau construct (Addgene plasmid 46904) was used as a template to make mutations and contains human four-repeat tau lacking the N-terminal sequences (4R0N) and contains exons 1, 4 and 5, 7, and 9–13, intron 13, and exon 14.
How to cite: pRK5-EGFP-Tau E14 was a gift from Karen Ashe (Addgene plasmid # 46907 ; http://n2t.net/addgene:46907 ; RRID:Addgene_46907)
