[The description below was written by a language model from this plasmid's Addgene catalogue record and pLannotate feature annotations shown in this document.]
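Description:
pRK5-EGFP-Tau E14 is a mammalian expression plasmid of about 6.5 kb built on the pRK5 backbone. It drives production of human microtubule-associated protein tau (MAPT) fused at its N terminus to EGFP. It is propagated in E. coli through a high-copy ColE1/pUC-type origin and selected with ampicillin via the β-lactamase gene. An M13 phage origin and small remnants of lac, rop and bom sequences are also annotated in the backbone.

The expression unit lies on the reverse strand of the sequenced record. It begins with the CMV immediate-early enhancer and promoter, followed by a fragment of the CMV intron and an SP6 promoter. Downstream of these is the EGFP coding sequence, which spans the record's origin. The tau open reading frame follows directly, and an SV40 polyadenylation signal terminates the unit. A short fragment annotated as an IgH signal sequence sits between the SP6 promoter and EGFP, but the record does not indicate any function for it. An SV40 early promoter/enhancer region is also present beyond the poly(A) signal.

The tau insert was cloned between ClaI and SalI sites. It derives from a wild-type four-repeat tau construct lacking the N-terminal inserts (4R0N). In the E14 variant, all 14 serine or threonine residues that precede a proline are changed to glutamate, with positions numbered according to the 441-residue isoform. Such glutamate substitutions are commonly used to mimic constitutive phosphorylation at proline-directed kinase sites.

The EGFP tag lets the mutant protein's distribution be followed by fluorescence in transfected cells. The associated study concerns tau mislocalization to dendritic spines and synaptic dysfunction.
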