Features (pLannotate 1.2.2; 22 found; start..end, strand, type, name):
    645..682     -  CDS            IgH signal sequence (fragment): signal sequence from the mouse immunoglobulin heavy chain variable region
    686..704     -  promoter       SP6 promoter: promoter for bacteriophage SP6 RNA polymerase
    756..799     -  intron         CMV intron (fragment): modified intron A from human cytomegalovirus
    935..1138    -  promoter       CMV promoter: human cytomegalovirus (CMV) immediate early promoter
   1139..1518    -  enhancer       CMV enhancer: human cytomegalovirus immediate early enhancer
   1571..1587    -  protein_bind   lac operator: The lac repressor binds to the lac operator to inhibit transcription in E. coli. This inhibition can be relieved by adding lactose or isopropyl-β-D-thiogalactopyranoside (IPTG). lac repressor encoded by lacI
   1595..1625    -  promoter       lac promoter: promoter for the E. coli lac operon
   1640..1661    -  protein_bind   CAP binding site: CAP binding activates transcription in the presence of cAMP. E. coli catabolite activator protein
   1674..1766    -  CDS            lacI (fragment): lac repressor; lacI; The lac repressor binds to the lac operator to inhibit transcription in E. coli. This inhibition can be relieved by adding lactose or isopropyl-β-D-thiogalactopyranoside (IPTG).
   1949..2537    -  rep_origin     ori: high-copy-number ColE1/pMB1/pBR322/pUC origin of replication
   2708..3568    -  CDS            AmpR: β-lactamase; bla; confers resistance to ampicillin, carbenicillin, and related antibiotics
   3569..3673    -  promoter       AmpR promoter: bla
   3768..3803    +  CDS            rop (fragment): Rop protein, which maintains plasmids at low copy number; rop
   3905..3954    +  misc_feature   bom (fragment): basis of mobility region from pBR322
   4030..4410    -  rep_origin     M13 ori (sequence partly withheld): M13 bacteriophage origin of replication; arrow indicates direction of (+) strand synthesis
   4429..4480    +  misc_feature   bom (fragment): basis of mobility region from pBR322
   4486..4640    -  CDS            lacZα (fragment): LacZα fragment of β-galactosidase; lacZ fragment
   4667..4877    -  promoter       SV40 promoter: SV40 early promoter
   4904..4975    -  promoter       SV40 promoter (fragment): SV40 enhancer and early promoter
   5085..5219    -  polyA_signal   SV40 poly(A) signal: SV40 polyadenylation signal
   5255..6400    -  CDS            MAPT (fragment) (sequence partly withheld): TAU_SPECI - Experimental evidence at protein level: Swiss-Prot protein existence level 1. Promotes microtubule assembly and stability, and might be involved in the establishment and maintenance of neuronal polarity. The C-terminus binds axonal microtubules while the N-terminus binds neural plasma membrane components, suggesting that tau functions as a linker protein between both. Axonal polarity is predetermined by tau localization (in the neuronal cell) in the domain of the cell body defined by the centrosome. The short isoforms allow plasticity of the cytoskeleton whereas the longer isoforms
   6407..604     -  CDS            EGFP (across the origin): EGFP is a basic (constitutively fluorescent) green fluorescent protein published in 1996, derived from Aequorea victoria. It is reported to be a rapidly-maturing weak dimer with moderate acid sensitivity.
>Addgene plasmid #46907 | pRK5-EGFP-Tau E14 | addgene full sequence | sequence record 364531 | Addgene NGS Result
GGTAGTGGTTGTCGGGCAGCAGCACGGGGCCGTCGCCGATGGGGGTGTTCTGCTGGTAGTGGTCGGCGAG
CTGCACGCTGCCGTCCTCGATGTTGTGGCGGATCTTGAAGTTCACCTTGATGCCGTTCTTCTGCTTGTCG
GCCATGATATAGACGTTGTGGCTGTTGTAGTTGTACTCCAGCTTGTGCCCCAGGATGTTGCCGTCCTCCT
TGAAGTCGATGCCCTTCAGCTCGATGCGGTTCACCAGGGTGTCGCCCTCGAACTTCACCTCGGCGCGGGT
CTTGTAGTTGCCGTCGTCCTTGAAGAAGATGGTGCGCTCCTGGACGTAGCCTTCGGGCATGGCGGACTTG
AAGAAGTCGTGCTGCTTCATGTGGTCGGGGTAGCGGCTGAAGCACTGCACGCCGTAGGTCAGGGTGGTCA
CGAGGGTGGGCCAGGGCACGGGCAGCTTGCCGGTGGTGCAGATGAACTTCAGGGTCAGCTTGCCGTAGGT
GGCATCGCCCTCGCCCTCGCCGGACACGCTGAACTTGTGGCCGTTTACGTCGCCGTCCAGCTCGACCAGG
ATGGGCACCACCCCGGTGAACAGCTCCTCGCCCTTGCTCACCATGGTGGCGACCATCGATAGAACCGAGG
TGCAGTTGGACCTGGGAGTGGACACCTGTGGAGAGAAAGGCAAAGTGGATGTTATTCTATAGTGTCACCT
AAATCGTATGTGTATGATACATAAGGTTATGTATTAATTGTAGCCGCGTTCTAACGAAGCCAAGGGGGTG
GGCCTATAGACTCTATAGGCGGTACTTACGTCACTCTTGGCACGGGGAATCCGCGTTCCAATGCACCGTT
CCCGGCCGCGGAGGCTGGATCGGTCCCGGTGTCTTCTATGGAGGTCAAAACAGCGTGGATGGCGTCTCCA
GGCGATCTGACGGTTCACTAAACGAGCTCTGCTTATATAGACCTCCCACCGTACACGCCTACCGCCCATT
TGCGTCAATGGGGCGGAGTTGTTACGACATTTTGGAAAGTCCCGTTGATTTTGGTGCCAAAACAAACTCC
CATTGACGTCAATGGGGTGGAGACTTGGAAATCCCCGTGAGTCAAACCGCTATCCACGCCCATTGATGTA
CTGCCAAAACCGCATCACCATGGTAATAGCGATGACTAATACGTAGATGTACTGCCAAGTAGGAAAGTCC
CATAAGGTCATGTACTGGGCATAATGCCAGGCGGGCCATTTACCGTCATTGACGTCAATAGGGGGCGTAC
TTGGCATATGATACACTTGATGTACTGCCAAGTGGGCAGTTTACCGTAAATACTCCACCCATTGACGTCA
ATGGAAAGTCCCTATTGGCGTTACTATGGGAACATACGTCATTATTGACGTCAATGGGCGGGGGTCGTTG
GGCGGTCAGCCAGGCGGGCCATTTACCGTAAGTTATGTAACGCGGAACTCCATATATGGGCTATGAACTA
ATGACCCCGTAATTGATTACTATTAATAACTAGTCAATAATCAATGTCGGGCGAGCTCGAATTAATTCGT
AATCATGTCATAGCTGTTTCCTGTGTGAAATTGTTATCCGCTCACAATTCCACACAACATACGAGCCGGA
AGCATAAAGTGTAAAGCCTGGGGTGCCTAATGAGTGAGCTAACTCACATTAATTGCGTTGCGCTCACTGC
CCGCTTTCCAGTCGGGAAACCTGTCGTGCCAGCTGCATTAATGAATCGGCCAACGCGCGGGGAGAGGCGG
TTTGCGTATTGGGCGCTCTTCCGCTTCCTCGCTCACTGACTCGCTGCGCTCGGTCGTTCGGCTGCGGCGA
GCGGTATCAGCTCACTCAAAGGCGGTAATACGGTTATCCACAGAATCAGGGGATAACGCAGGAAAGAACA
TGTGAGCAAAAGGCCAGCAAAAGGCCAGGAACCGTAAAAAGGCCGCGTTGCTGGCGTTTTTCCATAGGCT
CCGCCCCCCTGACGAGCATCACAAAAATCGACGCTCAAGTCAGAGGTGGCGAAACCCGACAGGACTATAA
AGATACCAGGCGTTTCCCCCTGGAAGCTCCCTCGTGCGCTCTCCTGTTCCGACCCTGCCGCTTACCGGAT
ACCTGTCCGCCTTTCTCCCTTCGGGAAGCGTGGCGCTTTCTCATAGCTCACGCTGTAGGTATCTCAGTTC
GGTGTAGGTCGTTCGCTCCAAGCTGGGCTGTGTGCACGAACCCCCCGTTCAGCCCGACCGCTGCGCCTTA
TCCGGTAACTATCGTCTTGAGTCCAACCCGGTAAGACACGACTTATCGCCACTGGCAGCAGCCACTGGTA
ACAGGATTAGCAGAGCGAGGTATGTAGGCGGTGCTACAGAGTTCTTGAAGTGGTGGCCTAACTACGGCTA
CACTAGAAGAACAGTATTTGGTATCTGCGCTCTGCTGAAGCCAGTTACCTTCGGAAAAAGAGTTGGTAGC
TCTTGATCCGGCAAACAAACCACCGCTGGTAGCGGTGGTTTTTTTGTTTGCAAGCAGCAGATTACGCGCA
GAAAAAAAGGATCTCAAGAAGATCCTTTGATCTTTTCTACGGGGTCTGACGCTCAGTGGAACGAAAACTC
ACGTTAAGGGATTTTGGTCATGAGATTATCAAAAAGGATCTTCACCTAGATCCTTTTAAATTAAAAATGA
AGTTTTAAATCAATCTAAAGTATATATGAGTAAACTTGGTCTGACAGTTACCAATGCTTAATCAGTGAGG
CACCTATCTCAGCGATCTGTCTATTTCGTTCATCCATAGTTGCCTGACTCCCCGTCGTGTAGATAACTAC
GATACGGGAGGGCTTACCATCTGGCCCCAGTGCTGCAATGATACCGCGAGACCCACGCTCACCGGCTCCA
GATTTATCAGCAATAAACCAGCCAGCCGGAAGGGCCGAGCGCAGAAGTGGTCCTGCAACTTTATCCGCCT
CCATCCAGTCTATTAATTGTTGCCGGGAAGCTAGAGTAAGTAGTTCGCCAGTTAATAGTTTGCGCAACGT
TGTTGCCATTGCTACAGGCATCGTGGTGTCACGCTCGTCGTTTGGTATGGCTTCATTCAGCTCCGGTTCC
CAACGATCAAGGCGAGTTACATGATCCCCCATGTTGTGCAAAAAAGCGGTTAGCTCCTTCGGTCCTCCGA
TCGTTGTCAGAAGTAAGTTGGCCGCAGTGTTATCACTCATGGTTATGGCAGCACTGCATAATTCTCTTAC
TGTCATGCCATCCGTAAGATGCTTTTCTGTGACTGGTGAGTACTCAACCAAGTCATTCTGAGAATAGTGT
ATGCGGCGACCGAGTTGCTCTTGCCCGGCGTCAATACGGGATAATACCGCGCCACATAGCAGAACTTTAA
AAGTGCTCATCATTGGAAAACGTTCTTCGGGGCGAAAACTCTCAAGGATCTTACCGCTGTTGAGATCCAG
TTCGATGTAACCCACTCGTGCACCCAACTGATCTTCAGCATCTTTTACTTTCACCAGCGTTTCTGGGTGA
GCAAAAACAGGAAGGCAAAATGCCGCAAAAAAGGGAATAAGGGCGACACGGAAATGTTGAATACTCATAC
TCTTCCTTTTTCAATATTATTGAAGCATTTATCAGGGTTATTGTCTCATGAGCGGATACATATTTGAATG
TATTTAGAAAAATAAACAAATAGGGGTTCCGCGCACATTTCCCCGAAAAGTGCCACCTGACGTCTAAGAA
ACCATTATTATCATGACATTAACCTATAAAAATAGGCGTATCACGAGGCCCTTTCGTCTCGCGCGTTTCG
GTGATGACGGTGAAAACCTCTGACACATGCAGCTCCCGGAGACGGTCACAGCTTGTCTGTAAGCGGATGC
CGGGAGCAGACAAGCCCGTCAGGGCGCGTCAGCGGGTGTTGGCGGGTGTCGGGGCTGGCTTAACTATGCG
GCATCAGAGCAGATTGTACTGAGAGTGCACCATAAAATTGTAAACGTTAATATTTTGTTAAAATTCGCGT
TAAATTTTTGTTAAATCAGCTCATTTTTTAACCAATAGGCCGAAATCGGCAAAATCCCTTATAAATCAAA
AGAATAGCCCGAGATAGGGT
[37 nt withheld, positions 4081-4117]
AAAGAACGTGGACTCCAACGTCAAAGG
[141 nt withheld, positions 4145-4285]
G
[142 nt withheld, positions 4287-4428]
TATGCGGTGTGAAATACCGCACAGATGCGTAAGGAGAAAATACCGCATCAGGCGCCATTCGCCATTCAGG
CTGCGCAACTGTTGGGAAGGGCGATCGGTGCGGGCCTCTTCGCTATTACGCCAGCTGGCGAAAGGGGGAT
GTGCTGCAAGGCGATTAAGTTGGGTAACGCCAGGGTTTTCCCAGTCACGACGTTGTAAAACGACGGCCAG
TGCCAAGCTGTTAACAGCTTTTTGCAAAAGCCTAGGCCTCCAAAAAAGCCTCCTCACTACTTCTGGAATA
GCTCAGAGGCCGAGGCGGCCTCGGCCTCTGCATAAATAAAAAAAATTAGTCAGCCATGGGGCGGAGAATG
GGCGGAACTGGGCGGAGTTAGGGGCGGGATGGGCGGAGTTAGGGGCGGGACTATGGTTGCTGACTAATTG
AGATGCATGCTTTGCATACTTCTGCCTGCTGGAGAGCCTGGGGACTTTCCACACCTGGTTGCTGACTAAT
TGAGATGCATGCTTTGCATACTTCTGCCTGCTGGGGAGCCTGGGGACTTTCCACACCCTAACTGACACAC
ATTCCACAGCTGGTTCTTTCCGCCTCAGAAGGTACCTAACCAAGTTCCTCTTTCAGAGGTTATTTCAGGC
CATGGTGCTGCGCCGAATTAATTCCCGATCCAGACATGATAAGATACATTGATGAGTTTGGACAAACCAC
AACTAGAATGCAGTGAAAAAAATGCTTTATTTGTGAAATTTGTGATGCTATTGCTTTATTTGTAACCATT
ATAAGCTGCAATAAACAAGTTGGGCCATGGCGGCCAAGCTTCTGCAGGTCGACTCACAAACCCTGCTTGG
CCAGGGAGGCAGACACCTCGTCAGCTAGCGTGGCGAGCTGGGGCTCGTCTACCATGTCGATGCTGCCGGT
GGAGGAGACATTGCTGAGATGCCGTGGTTCCGTGTCCCCAGACACCACTGGCTCCTTGTACACGATCTCC
GCCCCGTGGTCTGTCTTGGCTTTGGCGTTCTCGCGGAAGGTCAGCTTGTGGGT
[387 nt withheld, positions 5462-5848]
CAGGCGGCTCTTGGCGGAAGACGGCTCCTTGGGTGGCTCACGGACCACTGCCACCTTCTTGGGCTCCCGG
GTGGGTGGTTCTGGAAGGGACGGTTCGCGGGAGCGGCTGCCGGGTTCGCCTGGTTCGCCGGGTTCGCTGT
AGCCGCTGCGATCCCCTGATTTTGGAGGTTCACCAGAGCTGGGTGGTTCCTTTGGAGCGGGCGGTTCTTT
TGCTGGAATCCTGGTGGCGTTGGCCTGGCCCTTCTGGCCTGGAGGGGCTGCTCCCCGCGGTTCGGCGATC
TTCGTTTTACCATCAGCCCCCTTGGCTTTTTTGTCATCGCTTCCAGTCCCGTCTTTGCTTTTACTGACCA
TGCGAGCTTGGGTCACGTGACCAGCAGCTTCGTCTTCCAGGCTGGGTTCGTCTCCAATGCCTGCTTCTTC
AGCTTTCAGGCCAGCGTCCGTGTCACCCTCTTGGTCTTGGTGCATGGTGTAGCCCCCCTGATCTTTCCTG
TCCCCCAACCCGTACGTCCCAGCGTGATCTTCCATCACTTCGAACTCCTGGCGGGGCTCAGCGGATCCCT
TGTACAGCTCGTCCATGCCGAGAGTGATCCCGGCGGCGGTCACGAACTCCAGCAGGACCATGTGATCGCG
CTTCTCGTTGGGGTCTTTGCTCAGGGCGGACTGGTTGCTCA
