>Addgene plasmid #46907 | pRK5-EGFP-Tau E14 | addgene partial sequence | sequence record 67589 | EGFP-C 5'-CATGGTCCTGCTGGAGTTCGTG-3'
TCTCGGCATGGACGAGCTGTACAAGGGATCCGCTGAGCCCCGCCAGGAGTTCGAAGTGATGGAAGATCAC
GCTGGGACGTACGGGTTGGGGGACAGGAAAGATCAGGGGGGCTACACCATGCACCAAGACCAAGAGGGTG
ACACGGACGCTGGCCTGAAAGCTGAAGAAGCAGGCATTGGAGACGAACCCAGCCTGGAAGACGAAGCTGC
TGGTCACGTGACCCAAGCTCGCATGGTCAGTAAAAGCAAAGACGGGACTGGAAGCGATGACAAAAAAGCC
AAGGGGGCTGATGGTAAAACGAAGATCGCCGAACCGCGGGGAGCAGCCCCTCCAGGCCAGAAGGGCCAGG
CCAACGCCACCAGGATTCCAGCAAAAGAACCGCCCGCTCCAAAGGAACCACCCAGCTCTGGTGAACCTCC
AAAATCAGGGGATCGCAGCGGCTACAGCGAACCCGGCGAACCAGGCGAACCCGGCAGCCGCTCCCGCGAA
CCGTCCCTTCCAGAACCACCCACCCGGGAGCCCAAGAAGGTGGCAGTGGTCCGTGAGCCACCCAAGGAGC
CGTCTTCCGCCAAGAGCCGCCTG
[318 nt withheld, positions 584-901]
