>Addgene plasmid #46907 | pRK5-EGFP-Tau E14 | addgene partial sequence | sequence record 67591 | SV40pA-R 5'-GAAATTTGTGATGCTATTGC-3'
AGCTGCAATAAACAAGTTGGGCCATGGCGGCCAAGCTTCTGCAGGTCGACTCACAAACCCTGCTTGGCCA
GGGAGGCAGACACCTCGTCAGCTAGCGTGGCGAGCTGGGGCTCGTCTACCATGTCGATGCTGCCGGTGGA
GGAGACATTGCTGAGATGCCGTGGTTCCGTGTCCCCAGACACCACTGGCTCCTTGTACACGATCTCCGCC
CCGTGGTCTGTCTTGGCTTTGGCGTTCTCGCGGAAGGTCAGCTTGTGGGT
[387 nt withheld, positions 261-647]
CAGGCGGCTCTTGGCGGAAGACGGCTCCTTGGGTGGCTCACGGACCACTGCCACCTTCTTGGGCTCCCGG
GTGGGTGGTTCTGGAAGGGACGGTTCGCGGGAGCGGCTGCCGGGTTCGCCTGGTTCGCCGGGTTCGCTGT
AGCCGCTGCGATCCCCTGATTTTGGAGGTTCACCAGAGCTGGGTGGTTCCTTTGGAGCGGGCGGTTCTTT
TGCTGGAATCCTGGTGGCGTTGGCCTGGCCCTTC
